>Addgene plasmid #202088 | pENTR-TC9 | addgene full sequence | sequence record 399195 | Addgene NGS Result
CTTTCCTGCGTTATCCCCTGATTCTGTGGATAACCGTATTACCGCCTTTGAGTGAGCTGATACCGCTCGC
CGCAGCCGAACGACCGAGCGCAGCGAGTCAGTGAGCGAGGAAGCGGAAGAGCGCCCAATACGCAAACCGC
CTCTCCCCGCGCGTTGGCCGATTCATTAATGCAGCTGGCACGACAGGTTTCCCGACTGGAAAGCGGGCAG
TGAGCGCAACGCAATTAATACGCGTACCGCTAGCCAGGAAGAGTTTGTAGAAACGCAAAAAGGCCATCCG
TCAGGATGGCCTTCTGCTTAGTTTGATGCCTGGCAGTTTATGGCGGGCGTCCTGCCCGCCACCCTCCGGG
CCGTTGCTTCACAACGTTCAAATCCGCTCCCGGCGGATTTGTCCTACTCAGGAGAGCGTTCACCGACAAA
CAACAGATAAAACGAAAGGCCCAGTCTTCCGACTGAGCCTTTCGTTTTATTTGATGCCTGGCAGTTCCCT
ACTCTCGCGTTAACGCTAGCATGGATGTTTTCCCAGTCACGACGTTGTAAAACGACGGCCAGTCTTAAGC
TCGGGCCCCAAATAATGATTTTATTTTGACTGATAGTGACCTGTTCGTTGCAACAAATTGATGAGCAATG
CTTTTTTATAATGCCAACTTTGTACAAAAAAGCAGGCTCCTAATGTGCCTGTCAAATGGACGAAGCAGGG
ATTCTGCAAACCCTATGCTACTCCGTCAAGCCGTCAATTGTCTGATTCGTTACCAATTATGACAACTTGA
CGGCTACATCATTCACTTTTTCTTCACAACCGGCACGGAACTCGCTCGGGCTGGCCCCGGTGCATTTTTT
AAATACCCGCGAGAAATAGAGTTGATCGTCAAAACCAACATTGCGACCGACGGTGGCGATAGGCATCCGG
GTGGTGCTCAAAAGCAGCTTCGCCTGGCTGATACGTTGGTCCTCGCGCCAGCTTAAGACGCTAATCCCTA
ACTGCTGGCGGAAAAGATGTGACAGACGCGACGGCGACAAGCAAACATGCTGTGCGACGCTGGCGATATC
AAAATTGCTGTCTGCCAGGTGATCGCTGATGTACTGACAAGCCTCGCGTACCCGATTATCCATCGGTGGA
TGGAGCGACTCGTTAATCGCTTCCATGCGCCGCAGTAACAATTGCTCAAGCAGATTTATCGCCAGCAGCT
CCGAATAGCGCCCTTCCCCTTGCCCGGCGTTAATGATTTGCCCAAACAGGTCGCTGAAATGCGGCTGGTG
CGCTTCATCCGGGCGAAAGAACCCCGTATTGGCAAATATTGACGGCCAGTTAAGCCATTCATGCCAGTAG
GCGCGCGGACGAAAGTAAACCCACTGGTGATACCATTCGCGAGCCTCCGGATGACGACCGTAGTGATGAA
TCTCTCCTGGCGGGAACAGCAAAATATCACCCGGTCGGCAAACAAATTCTCGTCCCTGATTTTTCACCAC
CCCCTGACCGCGAATGGTGAGATTGAGAATATAACCTTTCATTCCCAGCGGTCGGTCGATAAAAAAATCG
AGATAACCGTTGGCCTCAATCGGCGTTAAACCCGCCACCAGATGGGCATTAAACGAGTATCCCGGCAGCA
GGGGATCATTTTGCGCTTCAGCCATACTTTTCATACTCCCGCCATTCAGAGAAGAAACCAATTGTCCATA
TTGCATCAGACATTGCCGTCACTGCGTCTTTTACTGGCTCTTCTCGCTAACCAAACCGGTAACCCCGCTT
ATTAAAAGCATTCTGTAACAAAGCGGGACCAAAGCCATGACAAAAACGCGTAACAAAAGTGTCTATAATC
ACGGCAGAAAAGTCCACATTGATTATTTGCACGGCGTCACACTTTGCTATGCCATAGCATTTTTATCCAT
AAGATTAGCGGATCCTACCTGACGCTTTTTATCGCAACTCTCTACTGTTTCTCCATACCCGTTTTTTTGG
GCTAGCCCTGTAGAAATAATTGTTTAACTTTAATAAGGAGATATACCATGGGTAAAAGCGGAATTTATCA
GATTAAAAATACTTTAAACAATAAAGTATATGTAGGAAGTGCTAAAGATTTTGAAAAGAGATGGAAGAGG
CATTTTAAAGATTTAGAAAAAGGATGCCATTCTTCTATAAAACTTCAGAGGTCTTTTAACAAACATGGTA
ATGTGTTTGAATGTTCTATTTTGGAAGAAATTCCATATGAGAAAGATTTGATTATTGAACGAGAAAATTT
TTGGATTAAAGAGCTTAATTCTAAAATTAATGGATACAATATTGCTGATGCAACGTTTGGTGATACGTGT
TCTACGCATCCATTAAAAGAAGAAATTATTAAGAAACGTTCTGAAACTTTTAAAGCTAAGATGCTTAAAC
TTGGACCTGATGGTCGGAAAGCTCTTTACAGTAAACCCGGAAGTAAAAACGGGCGTTGGAATCCAGAAAC
CCATAAGTTTTGTAAGTGCGGTGTTCGCATACAAACTTCTGCTTATACTTGTAGTAAATGCAGAAATGGT
GGTTCTGGTGGTACCGGAGGTAGCATGGATAAAAAGTATTCTATTGGTTTAGACATCGGCACTAATTCCG
TTGGATGGGCTGTCATAACCGATGAATACAAAGTACCTTCAAAGAAATTTAAGGTGTTGGGGAACACAGA
CCGTCATTCGATTAAAAAGAATCTTATCGGTGCCCTCCTATTCGATAGTGGCGAAACGGCAGAGGCGACT
CGCCTGAAACGAACCGCTCGGAGAAGGTATACACGTCGCAAGAACCGAATATGTTACTTACAAGAAATTT
TTAGCAATGAGATGGCCAAAGTTGACGATTCTTTCTTTCACCGTTTGGAAGAGTCCTTCCTTGTCGAAGA
GGACAAGAAACATGAACGGCACCCCATCTTTGGAAACATAGTAGATGAGGTGGCATATCATGAAAAGTAC
CCAACGATTTATCACCTCAGAAAAAAGCTAGTTGACTCAACTGATAAAGCGGACCTGAGGTTAATCTACT
TGGCTCTTGCCCATATGATAAAGTTCCGTGGGCACTTTCTCATTGAGGGTGATCTAAATCCGGACAACTC
GGATGTCGACAAACTGTTCATCCAGTTAGTACAAACCTATAATCAGTTGTTTGAAGAGAACCCTATAAAT
GCAAGTGGCGTGGATGCGAAGGCTATTCTTAGCGCCCGCCTCTCTAAATCCCGACGGCTAGAAAACCTGA
TCGCACAATTACCCGGAGAGAAGAAAAATGGGTTGTTCGGTAACCTTATAGCGCTCTCACTAGGCCTGAC
ACCAAATTTTAAGTCGAACTTCGACTTAGCTGAAGATGCCAAATTGCAGCTTAGTAAGGACACGTACGAT
GACGATCTCGACAATCTACTGGCACAAATTGGAGATCAGTATGCGGACTTATTTTTGGCTGCCAAAAACC
TTAGCGATGCAATCCTCCTATCTGACATACTGAGAGTTAATACTGAGATTACCAAGGCGCCGTTATCCGC
TTCAATGATCAAAAGGTACGATGAACATCACCAAGACTTGACACTTCTCAAGGCCCTAGTCCGTCAGCAA
CTGCCTGAGAAATATAAGGAAATATTCTTTGATCAGTCGAAAAACGGGTACGCAGGTTATATTGACGGCG
GAGCGAGTCAAGAGGAATTCTACAAGTTTATCAAACCCATATTAGAGAAGATGGATGGGACGGAAGAGTT
GCTTGTAAAACTCAATCGCGAAGATCTACTGCGAAAGCAGCGGACTTTCGACAACGGTAGCATTCCACAT
CAAATCCACTTAGGCGAATTGCATGCTATACTTAGAAGGCAGGAGGATTTTTATCCGTTCCTCAAAGACA
ATCGTGAAAAGATTGAGAAAATCCTAACCTTTCGCATACCTTACTATGTGGGACCCCTGGCCCGAGGGAA
CTCTCGGTTCGCATGGATGACAAGAAAGTCCGAAGAAACGATTACTCCCTGGAATTTTGAGGAAGTTGTC
GATAAAGGTGCGTCAGCTCAATCGTTCATCGAGAGGATGACCAACTTTGACAAGAATTTACCGAACGAAA
AAGTATTGCCTAAGCACAGTTTACTTTACGAGTATTTCACAGTGTACAATGAACTCACGAAAGTTAAGTA
TGTCACTGAGGGCATGCGTAAACCCGCCTTTCTAAGCGGAGAACAGAAGAAAGCAATAGTAGATCTGTTA
TTCAAGACCAACCGCAAAGTGACAGTTAAGCAATTGAAAGAGGACTACTTTAAGAAAATTGAATGCTTCG
ATTCTGTCGAGATCTCCGGGGTAGAAGATCGATTTAATGCGTCACTTGGTACGTATCATGACCTCCTAAA
GATAATTAAAGATAAGGACTTCCTGGATAACGAAGAGAATGAAGATATCTTAGAAGATATAGTGTTGACT
CTTACCCTCTTTGAAGATCGGGAAATGATTGAGGAAAGACTAAAAACATACGCTCACCTGTTCGACGATA
AGGTTATGAAACAGTTAAAGAGGCGTCGCTATACGGGCTGGGGACGATTGTCGCGGAAACTTATCAACGG
GATAAGAGACAAGCAAAGTGGTAAAACTATTCTCGATTTTCTAAAGAGCGACGGCTTCGCCAATAGGAAC
TTTATGCAGCTGATCCATGATGACTCTTTAACCTTCAAAGAGGATATACAAAAGGCACAGGTTTCCGGAC
AAGGGGACTCATTGCACGAACATATTGCGAATCTTGCTGGTTCGCCAGCCATCAAAAAGGGCATACTCCA
GACAGTCAAAGTAGTGGATGAGCTAGTTAAGGTCATGGGACGTCACAAACCGGAAAACATTGTAATCGAG
ATGGCACGCGAAAATCAAACGACTCAGAAGGGGCAAAAAAACAGTCGAGAGCGGATGAAGAGAATAGAAG
AGGGTATTAAAGAACTGGGCAGCCAGATCTTAAAGGAGCATCCTGTGGAAAATACCCAATTGCAGAACGA
GAAACTTTACCTCTATTACCTACAAAATGGAAGGGACATGTATGTTGATCAGGAACTGGACATAAACCGT
TTATCTGATTACGACGTCGATCACATTGTACCCCAATCCTTTTTGAAGGACGATTCAATCGACAATAAAG
TGCTTACACGCTCGGATAAGAACCGAGGGAAAAGTGACAATGTTCCAAGCGAGGAAGTCGTAAAGAAAAT
GAAGAACTATTGGCGGCAGCTCCTAAATGCGAAACTGATAACGCAAAGAAAGTTCGATAACTTAACTAAA
GCTGAGAGGGGTGGCTTGTCTGAACTTGACAAGGCCGGATTTATTAAACGTCAGCTCGTGGAAACCCGCC
AAATCACAAAGCATGTTGCACAGATACTAGATTCCCGAATGAATACGAAATACGACGAGAACGATAAGCT
GATTCGGGAAGTCAAAGTAATCACTTTAAAGTCAAAATTGGTGTCGGACTTCAGAAAGGATTTTCAATTC
TATAAAGTTAGGGAGATAAATAACTACCACCATGCGCACGACGCTTATCTTAATGCCGTCGTAGGGACCG
CACTCATTAAGAAATACCCGAAGCTAGAAAGTGAGTTTGTGTATGGTGATTACAAAGTTTATGACGTCCG
TAAGATGATCGCGAAAAGCGAACAGGAGATAGGCAAGGCTACAGCCAAATACTTCTTTTATTCTAACATT
ATGAATTTCTTTAAGACGGAAATCACTCTGGCAAACGGAGAGATACGCAAACGACCTTTAATTGAAACCA
ATGGGGAGACAGGTGAAATCGTATGGGATAAGGGCCGGGACTTCGCGACGGTGAGAAAAGTTTTGTCCAT
GCCCCAAGTCAACATAGTAAAGAAAACTGAGGTGCAGACCGGAGGGTTTTCAAAGGAATCGATTCTTCCA
AAAAGGAATAGTGATAAGCTCATCGCTCGTAAAAAGGACTGGGACCCGAAAAAGTACGGTGGCTTCGATA
GCCCTACAGTTGCCTATTCTGTCCTAGTAGTGGCAAAAGTTGAGAAGGGAAAATCCAAGAAACTGAAGTC
AGTCAAAGAATTATTGGGGATAACGATTATGGAGCGCTCGTCTTTTGAAAAGAACCCCATCGACTTCCTT
GAGGCGAAAGGTTACAAGGAAGTAAAAAAGGATCTCATAATTAAACTACCAAAGTATAGTCTGTTTGAGT
TAGAAAATGGCCGAAAACGGATGTTGGCTAGCGCCGGAGAGCTTCAAAAGGGGAACGAACTCGCACTACC
GTCTAAATACGTGAATTTCCTGTATTTAGCGTCCCATTACGAGAAGTTGAAAGGTTCACCTGAAGATAAC
GAACAGAAGCAACTTTTTGTTGAGCAGCACAAACATTATCTCGACGAAATCATAGAGCAAATTTCGGAAT
TCAGTAAGAGAGTCATCCTAGCTGATGCCAATCTGGACAAAGTATTAAGCGCATACAACAAGCACAGGGA
TAAACCCATACGTGAGCAGGCGGAAAATATTATCCATTTGTTTACTCTTACCAACCTCGGCGCTCCAGCC
GCATTCAAGTATTTTGACACAACGATAGATCGCAAACGATACACTTCTACCAAGGAGGTGCTAGACGCGA
CACTGATTCACCAATCCATCACGGGATTATATGAAACTCGGATAGATTTGTCACAGCTTGGGGGTGACGG
ATCCCATCATCACCACCACCATTGAGCGGCCGCATAATGCTTAAGTCGAACAGAAAGTAATCGTATTGTA
CACGGCCGCATAATCGAAATTCCCTATCAGTGATAGAGATTGACATCCCTATCAGTGATAGAGATACTGA
GCACGGGAGACCCATGCCATAGCGTTGTTCGGAATATGAATTTTTGAACAGATTCACCAACACCTAGTGG
TCTCGTTTTAGAGCTAGAAATAGCAAGTTAAAATAAGGCTAGTCCGTTATCAACTTGAAAAAGTGGCACC
GAGTCGGTGCTCCGCTGAGCAATAACTAGCATAACCCCTTGGGGCCTCTAAACGGGTCTTGAGGGGTTTT
TTGGACCCAGCTTTCTTGTACAAAGTTGGCATTATAAGAAAGCATTGCTTATCAATTTGTTGCAACGAAC
AGGTCACTATCAGTCAAAATAAAATCATTATTTGCCATCCAGCTGATATCCCCTATAGTGAGTCGTATTA
CATGGTCATAGCTGTTTCCTGGCAGCTCTGGCCCGTGTCTCAAAATCTCTGATGTTACATTGCACAAGAT
AAAAATATATCATCATGAACAATAAAACTGTCTGCTTACATAAACAGTAATACAAGGGGTGTTATGAGCC
ATATTCAACGGGAAACGTCGAGGCCGCGATTAAATTCCAACATGGATGCTGATTTATATGGGTATAAATG
GGCTCGCGATAATGTCGGGCAATCAGGTGCGACAATCTATCGCTTGTATGGGAAGCCCGATGCGCCAGAG
TTGTTTCTGAAACATGGCAAAGGTAGCGTTGCCAATGATGTTACAGATGAGATGGTCAGACTAAACTGGC
TGACGGAATTTATGCCTCTTCCGACCATCAAGCATTTTATCCGTACTCCTGATGATGCATGGTTACTCAC
CACTGCGATCCCCGGAAAAACAGCATTCCAGGTATTAGAAGAATATCCTGATTCAGGTGAAAATATTGTT
GATGCGCTGGCAGTGTTCCTGCGCCGGTTGCATTCGATTCCTGTTTGTAATTGTCCTTTTAACAGCGATC
GCGTATTTCGTCTCGCTCAGGCGCAATCACGAATGAATAACGGTTTGGTTGATGCGAGTGATTTTGATGA
CGAGCGTAATGGCTGGCCTGTTGAACAAGTCTGGAAAGAAATGCATAAACTTTTGCCATTCTCACCGGAT
TCAGTCGTCACTCATGGTGATTTCTCACTTGATAACCTTATTTTTGACGAGGGGAAATTAATAGGTTGTA
TTGATGTTGGACGAGTCGGAATCGCAGACCGATACCAGGATCTTGCCATCCTATGGAACTGCCTCGGTGA
GTTTTCTCCTTCATTACAGAAACGGCTTTTTCAAAAATATGGTATTGATAATCCTGATATGAATAAATTG
CAGTTTCATTTGATGCTCGATGAGTTTTTCTAATCAGAATTGGTTAATTGGTTGTAACACTGGCAGAGCA
TTACGCTGACTTGACGGGACGGCGCAAGCTCATGACCAAAATCCCTTAACGTGAGTTACGCGTCGTTCCA
CTGAGCGTCAGACCCCGTAGAAAAGATCAAAGGATCTTCTTGAGATCCTTTTTTTCTGCGCGTAATCTGC
TGCTTGCAAACAAAAAAACCACCGCTACCAGCGGTGGTTTGTTTGCCGGATCAAGAGCTACCAACTCTTT
TTCCGAAGGTAACTGGCTTCAGCAGAGCGCAGATACCAAATACTGTTCTTCTAGTGTAGCCGTAGTTAGG
CCACCACTTCAAGAACTCTGTAGCACCGCCTACATACCTCGCTCTGCTAATCCTGTTACCAGTGGCTGCT
GCCAGTGGCGATAAGTCGTGTCTTACCGGGTTGGACTCAAGACGATAGTTACCGGATAAGGCGCAGCGGT
CGGGCTGAACGGGGGGTTCGTGCACACAGCCCAGCTTGGAGCGAACGACCTACACCGAACTGAGATACCT
ACAGCGTGAGCTATGAGAAAGCGCCACGCTTCCCGAAGGGAGAAAGGCGGACAGGTATCCGGTAAGCGGC
AGGGTCGGAACAGGAGAGCGCACGAGGGAGCTTCCAGGGGGAAACGCCTGGTATCTTTATAGTCCTGTCG
GGTTTCGCCACCTCTGACTTGAGCGTCGATTTTTGTGATGCTCGTCAGGGGGGCGGAGCCTATGGAAAAA
CGCCAGCAACGCGGCCTTTTTACGGTTCCTGGCCTTTTGCTGGCCTTTTGCTCACATGTT
Features (pLannotate 1.2.2; 18 found; start..end, strand, type, name):
    121..213     +  CDS            lacI (fragment): lac repressor; lacI; The lac repressor binds to the lac operator to inhibit transcription in E. coli. This inhibition can be relieved by adding lactose or isopropyl-β-D-thiogalactopyranoside (IPTG).
    268..295     -  terminator     rrnB T2 terminator: transcription terminator T2 from the E. coli rrnB gene
    427..470     +  terminator     rrnB T1 terminator: Escherichia coli rrnB; transcription terminator T1 from the E. coli rrnB gene
    517..553     -  CDS            lacZα (fragment): LacZα fragment of β-galactosidase; lacZ fragment
    569..668     +  protein_bind   attL1: mutant version of attL; recombination site for the Gateway® LR reaction LR Clonase™
    757..1635    -  CDS            araC: L-arabinose regulatory protein; araC
   1662..1946    +  promoter       araBAD promoter: araBAD; promoter of the L-arabinose operon of E. coli; the araC regulatory gene is transcribed in the opposite direction (Guzman et al., 1995)
   1980..2001    +  RBS            RBS: efficient ribosome binding site from bacteriophage T7 gene 10 (Olins and Rangwala, 1989)
   2014..2517    +  CDS            ITEVIR (fragment): TEV1_BPT4 - Experimental evidence at protein level: Swiss-Prot protein existence level 1. This endonuclease is specific to the thymidylate synthase (td) gene splice junction and is involved in intron homing. From Enterobacteria phage T4 (Bacteriophage T4).
   2545..6648    +  CDS            cas9: CAS9_STRP1 - Also known as csn1 From Streptococcus pyogenes serotype M1.
   6741..6759    +  protein_bind   tet operator: tetO; bacterial operator O2 for the tetR and tetA genes tetracycline repressor TetR
   6765..6784    +  promoter       H1-2O2 promoter (fragment): doxycycline-inducible variant of the human H1 RNA promoter (Henriksen et al., 2007)
   6865..6940    +  misc_RNA       gRNA scaffold: guide RNA scaffold for the Streptococcus pyogenes CRISPR/Cas9 system
   6956..7003    +  terminator     T7 terminator: transcription terminator for bacteriophage T7 RNA polymerase
   7005..7104    -  protein_bind   attL2: mutant version of attL; recombination site for the Gateway® LR reaction LR Clonase™
   7122..7140    -  promoter       T7 promoter: promoter for bacteriophage T7 RNA polymerase
   7274..8083    +  CDS            KanR: aminoglycoside phosphotransferase; aph(3')-Ia; confers resistance to kanamycin in bacteria or G418 (Geneticin®) in eukaryotes
   8230..8818    +  rep_origin     ori: high-copy-number ColE1/pMB1/pBR322/pUC origin of replication
