[The description below was written by a language model from this plasmid's Addgene catalogue record and pLannotate feature annotations shown in this document.]
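Description:
pENTR-TC9 is a Gateway entry clone of about 8.9 kb built on the pDONR221 backbone and classed as a CRISPR vector. It is maintained in E. coli as a high-copy plasmid through a ColE1/pUC-type origin and is selected with kanamycin via an aminoglycoside phosphotransferase gene. As is usual for this backbone, rrnB T1 and T2 terminators lie upstream of the cloning region to shield it from read-through transcription. The short lacI and lacZα hits in the annotation are only fragments and look like backbone remnants rather than functional genes.

The payload lies between attL1 and attL2, so an LR recombination reaction can move the whole cassette into a destination vector. The stated purpose is transfer into the destination cassette of pCitro-dest. Inside the att sites, a divergently transcribed araC gene and the araBAD promoter provide arabinose-inducible expression. A phage T7 gene 10 ribosome binding site follows, then an open reading frame in which an N-terminal fragment of the phage T4 I-TevI homing endonuclease sits immediately upstream of Streptococcus pyogenes Cas9. This arrangement matches the TevCas9 dual nuclease named in the record.

Downstream is the sgRNA unit, consisting of a tet operator with a short adjoining promoter-like match, the S. pyogenes guide RNA scaffold and a T7 terminator. The promoter match was annotated as a fragment of an H1-derived promoter, probably because of shared operator sequence. The record does not explicitly state the sgRNA promoter, and it does not give a guide target sequence. The associated publication concerns conjugative delivery of Cas9 antimicrobials, which suggests this plasmid is an intermediate for loading the nuclease and guide cassette onto a conjugative plasmid.
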