Addgene plasmid #202088: pENTR-TC9
Purpose: entry vector for gateway recombination of TevCas9 and sgRNA into a destination cassette in pCitro-dest
Depositing lab: David Edgell. Depositing organization: University of Western Ontario. Publication: De Novo Synthesis of a Conjugative System from Human Gut Metagenomic Data for Targeted Delivery of Cas9 Antimicrobials. Hamilton TA, Joris BR, Shrestha A, Browne TS, Rodrigue S, Karas BJ, Gloor GB, Edgell DR. ACS Synth Biol. 2023 Dec 15;12(12):3578-3590. doi: 10.1021/acssynbio.3c00319. Epub 2023 Dec 4. PubMed 38049144.
Backbone
  Vector backbone: pDONR221
  Backbone manufacturer: Invitrogen
  Vector type: CRISPR
Growth in bacteria
  Bacterial resistance: Kanamycin, 50 μg/mL
  Growth temperature: 37°C
  Growth strain: DH5alpha
  Copy number: High Copy
Gene/Insert
  Gene/Insert name: TevCas9 + sgRNA cassette
Terms and licenses: Academic/Nonprofit Terms; Industry Terms: Not Available to Industry
How to cite: pENTR-TC9 was a gift from David Edgell (Addgene plasmid # 202088 ; http://n2t.net/addgene:202088 ; RRID:Addgene_202088)
